Addgene plasmid #83321: 289 RFP/CFP
Purpose: fluorescent signal joint substrate
Depositing lab: Katheryn Meek. Depositing organization: Michigan State University. Publication: Restoration of ATM Expression in DNA-PKcs-Deficient Cells Inhibits Signal End Joining. Neal JA, Xu Y, Abe M, Hendrickson E, Meek K. J Immunol. 2016 Apr 1;196(7):3032-42. doi: 10.4049/jimmunol.1501654. Epub 2016 Feb 26. PubMed 26921311.
Backbone
  Vector backbone: peCFP N1
  Total vector size (bp): 6179
  Vector type: Synthetic Biology
  Selectable markers: Neomycin (select with G418)
Growth in bacteria
  Bacterial resistance: Kanamycin, 50 μg/mL
  Growth temperature: 37°C
  Growth strain: DH5alpha
  Copy number: High Copy
Gene/Insert
  Gene/Insert name: RFP +CFP joining substrate
  Species: Synthetic; multiple
  Cloning method: Restriction Enzyme; 5′ cloning site multiple (unknown if destroyed); 3′ cloning site multiple (unknown if destroyed)
  Sequencing primers: 5′ none; 3′ none
Terms and licenses: Academic/Nonprofit Terms; Industry Terms: Not Available to Industry
How to cite: 289 RFP/CFP was a gift from Katheryn Meek (Addgene plasmid # 83321 ; http://n2t.net/addgene:83321 ; RRID:Addgene_83321)
