[The description below was written by a language model from this plasmid's Addgene catalogue record and pLannotate feature annotations shown in this document.]
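Description:
289 RFP/CFP is a 6,179 bp mammalian expression plasmid built on the pECFP-N1 backbone and designed as a fluorescent reporter substrate for signal joint formation, the joining of signal ends generated during V(D)J recombination. It replicates in E. coli at high copy from a ColE1/pUC-type origin and also carries an f1 origin. A single NeoR/KanR (aph(3')-II) gene is driven by tandem bacterial (bla) and SV40 early promoters and terminated by the HSV TK poly(A) signal. It therefore provides kanamycin selection in bacteria and G418 selection in mammalian cells. Short annotated fragments of ble and the bGH poly(A) signal appear to be backbone remnants or partial matches rather than functional units.

The payload sits downstream of the CMV immediate early enhancer and promoter. Two consecutive DsRed-Express coding sequences, annotated in the same orientation, are followed by an ECFP coding sequence, a short SV40 large T antigen fragment and the SV40 poly(A) signal. The logic of such a substrate is that the intact plasmid expresses red fluorescence from the promoter-proximal cassette. Recombination that rearranges or removes the intervening red segment brings ECFP under CMV control, so transfected cells can be scored by red fluorescence and joining events by cyan fluorescence. The feature table does not annotate the recombination signal sequences that would flank the rearranging segment, so their positions and orientations cannot be stated from the record, and neither can the reason for the duplicated DsRed-Express. The record supports use in episomal assays measuring signal end joining in cells with defined DNA repair defects, such as DNA-PKcs deficiency and altered ATM expression.
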