Features (pLannotate 1.2.2; 15 found; start..end, strand, type, name):
     61..364     +  enhancer       CMV enhancer: human cytomegalovirus immediate early enhancer
    365..568     +  promoter       CMV promoter: human cytomegalovirus (CMV) immediate early promoter
    671..1348    +  CDS            DsRed-Express: rapidly maturing tetrameric variant of DsRed fluorescent protein (Bevis and Glick, 2002) mammalian codon-optimized
   1359..2036    +  CDS            DsRed-Express: rapidly maturing tetrameric variant of DsRed fluorescent protein (Bevis and Glick, 2002) mammalian codon-optimized
   2125..2844    +  CDS            ECFP: enhanced CFP mammalian codon-optimized
   2861..2944    +  CDS            large T antigen (fragment): large T antigen from SV40 (simian virus 40)
   2967..3088    +  polyA_signal   SV40 poly(A) signal: SV40 polyadenylation signal
   3122..3550    -  rep_origin     f1 ori (sequence partly withheld): f1 bacteriophage origin of replication; arrow indicates direction of (+) strand synthesis
   3577..3681    +  promoter       AmpR promoter: bla
   3683..4040    +  promoter       SV40 promoter: SV40 enhancer and early promoter
   4075..4869    +  CDS            NeoR/KanR: aminoglycoside phosphotransferase from Tn5; aph(3')-II (or nptII); confers resistance to neomycin, kanamycin, and G418 (Geneticin®)
   4890..5042    +  CDS            ble (fragment): BLE_KLEPN - Experimental evidence at protein level: Swiss-Prot protein existence level 1. Binding protein with a strong affinity to the bleomycin family of antibiotics. Binds to CL990; an antimitotic-antibiotic compound. From Klebsiella pneumoniae.
   5101..5148    +  polyA_signal   HSV TK poly(A) signal: herpes simplex virus thymidine kinase polyadenylation signal (Cole and Stacy, 1985)
   5239..5255    -  polyA_signal   bGH poly(A) signal (fragment): bovine growth hormone polyadenylation signal
   5477..6065    +  rep_origin     ori: high-copy-number ColE1/pMB1/pBR322/pUC origin of replication
>Addgene plasmid #83321 | 289 RFP/CFP | depositor full sequence | sequence record 158520 | 289 RFP/CFP sequence 6179 bps
TAGTTATTAATAGTAATCAATTACGGGGTCATTAGTTCATAGCCCATATATGGAGTTCCGCGTTACATAA
CTTACGGTAAATGGCCCGCCTGGCTGACCGCCCAACGACCCCCGCCCATTGACGTCAATAATGACGTATG
TTCCCATAGTAACGCCAATAGGGACTTTCCATTGACGTCAATGGGTGGAGTATTTACGGTAAACTGCCCA
CTTGGCAGTACATCAAGTGTATCATATGCCAAGTACGCCCCCTATTGACGTCAATGACGGTAAATGGCCC
GCCTGGCATTATGCCCAGTACATGACCTTATGGGACTTTCCTACTTGGCAGTACATCTACGTATTAGTCA
TCGCTATTACCATGGTGATGCGGTTTTGGCAGTACATCAATGGGCGTGGATAGCGGTTTGACTCACGGGG
ATTTCCAAGTCTCCACCCCATTGACGTCAATGGGAGTTTGTTTTGGCACCAAAATCAACGGGACTTTCCA
AAATGTCGTAACAACTCCGCCCCATTGACGCAAATGGGCGGTAGGCGTGTACGGTGGGAGGTCTATATAA
GCAGAGCTGGTTTAGTGAACCGTCAGATCCGCTAGCCAAGCTTGGGCTGCAGGTCGACTGCAGGGTTTTT
GTTCCAGTCTGTAGCACTGTGGTCGACTCTCATCGATACCATGGCCTCCTCCGAGGACGTCATCAAGGAG
TTCATGCGCTTCAAGGTGCGCATGGAGGGCTCCGTGAACGGCCACGAGTTCGAGATCGAGGGCGAGGGCG
AGGGCCGCCCCTACGAGGGCACCCAGACCGCCAAGCTGAAGGTGACCAAGGGCGGCCCCCTGCCCTTCGC
CTGGGACATCCTGTCCCCCCAGTTCCAGTACGGCTCCAAGGTGTACGTGAAGCACCCCGCCGACATCCCC
GACTACAAGAAGCTGTCCTTCCCCGAGGGCTTCAAGTGGGAGCGCGTGATGAACTTCGAGGACGGCGGCG
TGGTGACCGTGACCCAGGACTCCTCCCTGCAGGACGGAAGCTTCATCTACAAGGTGAAGTTCATCGGCGT
GAACTTCCCCTCCGACGGCCCCGTAATGCAGAAGAAGACTATGGGCTGGGAGGCCTCCACCGAGCGCCTG
TACCCCCGCGACGGCGCGCTGAAGGGCGAGATCCACAAGGCCCTGAAGCTGAAGGACGGCGGCCACTACC
TGGTGGAGTTCAAGTCCATCTACATGGCCAAGAAGCCCGTGCAGCTGCCCGGCTACTACTACGTGGACTC
CAAGCTGGACATCACCTCCCACAACGAGGACTACACCATCGTGGAGCAGTACGAGCGCGCCGAGGGCCGC
CACCACCTGTTCCTGTAGCATCGATACCATGGCCTCCTCCGAGGACGTCATCAAGGAGTTCATGCGCTTC
AAGGTGCGCATGGAGGGCTCCGTGAACGGCCACGAGTTCGAGATCGAGGGCGAGGGCGAGGGCCGCCCCT
ACGAGGGCACCCAGACCGCCAAGCTGAAGGTGACCAAGGGCGGCCCCCTGCCCTTCGCCTGGGACATCCT
GTCCCCCCAGTTCCAGTACGGCTCCAAGGTGTACGTGAAGCACCCCGCCGACATCCCCGACTACAAGAAG
CTGTCCTTCCCCGAGGGCTTCAAGTGGGAGCGCGTGATGAACTTCGAGGACGGCGGCGTGGTGACCGTGA
CCCAGGACTCCTCCCTGCAGGACGGAAGCTTCATCTACAAGGTGAAGTTCATCGGCGTGAACTTCCCCTC
CGACGGCCCCGTAATGCAGAAGAAGACTATGGGCTGGGAGGCCTCCACCGAGCGCCTGTACCCCCGCGAC
GGCGCGCTGAAGGGCGAGATCCACAAGGCCCTGAAGCTGAAGGACGGCGGCCACTACCTGGTGGAGTTCA
AGTCCATCTACATGGCCAAGAAGCCCGTGCAGCTGCCCGGCTACTACTACGTGGACTCCAAGCTGGACAT
CACCTCCCACAACGAGGACTACACCATCGTGGAGCAGTACGAGCGCGCCGAGGGCCGCCACCACCTGTTC
CTGTAGCATCGATGAGAGGATCCCACAGTGGTAGTACTCCACTGTCTGGCTGTACAAAAACCCTCGGGAT
CCCCGGGGATCACCGGTCGCCACCATGGTGAGCAAGGGCGAGGAGCTGTTCACCGGGGTGGTGCCCATCC
TGGTCGAGCTGGACGGCGACGTAAACGGCCACAAGTTCAGCGTGTCCGGCGAGGGCGAGGGCGATGCCAC
CTACGGCAAGCTGACCCTGAAGTTCATCTGCACCACCGGCAAGCTGCCCGTGCCCTGGCCCACCCTCGTG
ACCACCCTGACCTGGGGCGTGCAGTGCTTCAGCCGCTACCCCGACCACATGAAGCAGCACGACTTCTTCA
AGTCCGCCATGCCCGAAGGCTACGTCCAGGAGCGCACCATCTTCTTCAAGGACGACGGCAACTACAAGAC
CCGCGCCGAGGTGAAGTTCGAGGGCGACACCCTGGTGAACCGCATCGAGCTGAAGGGCATCGACTTCAAG
GAGGACGGCAACATCCTGGGGCACAAGCTGGAGTACAACTACATCAGCCACAACGTCTATATCACCGCCG
ACAAGCAGAAGAACGGCATCAAGGCCAACTTCAAGATCCGCCACAACATCGAGGACGGCAGCGTGCAGCT
CGCCGACCACTACCAGCAGAACACCCCCATCGGCGACGGCCCCGTGCTGCTGCCCGACAACCACTACCTG
AGCACCCAGTCCGCCCTGAGCAAAGACCCCAACGAGAAGCGCGATCACATGGTCCTGCTGGAGTTCGTGA
CCGCCGCCGGGATCACTCTCGGCATGGACGAGCTGTACAAGTAAAGCGGCCGCGACTCTAGATCATAATC
AGCCATACCACATTTGTAGAGGTTTTACTTGCTTTAAAAAACCTCCCACACCTCCCCCTGAACCTGAAAC
ATAAAATGAATGCAATTGTTGTTGTTAACTTGTTTATTGCAGCTTATAATGGTTACAAATAAAGCAATAG
CATCACAAATTTCACAAATAAAGCATTTTTTTCACTGCATTCTAGTTGTGGTTTGTCCAAACTCATCAAT
GTATCTTAAGGCGTAAATTGTAAGCGTTAATATTTTGTTAAAATTCGCGTTAAATTTTTGTTAAATCAGC
TCATTTTTTAACCAATAGGCCGAAATCGGCAAAATCCCTTATAAATCAAAAGAATAGACCGAGATAGGGT
[37 nt withheld, positions 3221-3257]
AAAGAACGTGGACTCCAACGTCAAAGG
[49 nt withheld, positions 3285-3333]
T
[91 nt withheld, positions 3335-3425]
G
[124 nt withheld, positions 3427-3550]
CAGGTGGCACTTTTCGGGGAAATGTGCGCGGAACCCCTATTTGTTTATTTTTCTAAATACATTCAAATAT
GTATCCGCTCATGAGACAATAACCCTGATAAATGCTTCAATAATATTGAAAAAGGAAGAGTCCTGAGGCG
GAAAGAACCAGCTGTGGAATGTGTGTCAGTTAGGGTGTGGAAAGTCCCCAGGCTCCCCAGCAGGCAGAAG
TATGCAAAGCATGCATCTCAATTAGTCAGCAACCAGGTGTGGAAAGTCCCCAGGCTCCCCAGCAGGCAGA
AGTATGCAAAGCATGCATCTCAATTAGTCAGCAACCATAGTCCCGCCCCTAACTCCGCCCATCCCGCCCC
TAACTCCGCCCAGTTCCGCCCATTCTCCGCCCCATGGCTGACTAATTTTTTTTATTTATGCAGAGGCCGA
GGCCGCCTCGGCCTCTGAGCTATTCCAGAAGTAGTGAGGAGGCTTTTTTGGAGGCCTAGGCTTTTGCAAA
GATCGATCAAGAGACAGGATGAGGATCGTTTCGCATGATTGAACAAGATGGATTGCACGCAGGTTCTCCG
GCCGCTTGGGTGGAGAGGCTATTCGGCTATGACTGGGCACAACAGACAATCGGCTGCTCTGATGCCGCCG
TGTTCCGGCTGTCAGCGCAGGGGCGCCCGGTTCTTTTTGTCAAGACCGACCTGTCCGGTGCCCTGAATGA
ACTGCAAGACGAGGCAGCGCGGCTATCGTGGCTGGCCACGACGGGCGTTCCTTGCGCAGCTGTGCTCGAC
GTTGTCACTGAAGCGGGAAGGGACTGGCTGCTATTGGGCGAAGTGCCGGGGCAGGATCTCCTGTCATCTC
ACCTTGCTCCTGCCGAGAAAGTATCCATCATGGCTGATGCAATGCGGCGGCTGCATACGCTTGATCCGGC
TACCTGCCCATTCGACCACCAAGCGAAACATCGCATCGAGCGAGCACGTACTCGGATGGAAGCCGGTCTT
GTCGATCAGGATGATCTGGACGAAGAGCATCAGGGGCTCGCGCCAGCCGAACTGTTCGCCAGGCTCAAGG
CGAGCATGCCCGACGGCGAGGATCTCGTCGTGACCCATGGCGATGCCTGCTTGCCGAATATCATGGTGGA
AAATGGCCGCTTTTCTGGATTCATCGACTGTGGCCGGCTGGGTGTGGCGGACCGCTATCAGGACATAGCG
TTGGCTACCCGTGATATTGCTGAAGAGCTTGGCGGCGAATGGGCTGACCGCTTCCTCGTGCTTTACGGTA
TCGCCGCTCCCGATTCGCAGCGCATCGCCTTCTATCGCCTTCTTGACGAGTTCTTCTGAGCGGGACTCTG
GGGTTCGAAATGACCGACCAAGCGACGCCCAACCTGCCATCACGAGATTTCGATTCCACCGCCGCCTTCT
ATGAAAGGTTGGGCTTCGGAATCGTTTTCCGGGACGCCGGCTGGATGATCCTCCAGCGCGGGGATCTCAT
GCTGGAGTTCTTCGCCCACCCTAGGGGGAGGCTAACTGAAACACGGAAGGAGACAATACCGGAAGGAACC
CGCGCTATGACGGCAATAAAAAGACAGAATAAAACGCACGGTGTTGGGTCGTTTGTTCATAAACGCGGGG
TTCGGTCCCAGGGCTGGCACTCTGTCGATACCCCACCGAGACCCCATTGGGGCCAATACGCCCGCGTTTC
TTCCTTTTCCCCACCCCACCCCCCAAGTTCGGGTGAAGGCCCAGGGCTCGCAGCCAACGTCGGGGCGGCA
GGCCCTGCCATAGCCTCAGGTTACTCATATATACTTTAGATTGATTTAAAACTTCATTTTTAATTTAAAA
GGATCTAGGTGAAGATCCTTTTTGATAATCTCATGACCAAAATCCCTTAACGTGAGTTTTCGTTCCACTG
AGCGTCAGACCCCGTAGAAAAGATCAAAGGATCTTCTTGAGATCCTTTTTTTCTGCGCGTAATCTGCTGC
TTGCAAACAAAAAAACCACCGCTACCAGCGGTGGTTTGTTTGCCGGATCAAGAGCTACCAACTCTTTTTC
CGAAGGTAACTGGCTTCAGCAGAGCGCAGATACCAAATACTGTCCTTCTAGTGTAGCCGTAGTTAGGCCA
CCACTTCAAGAACTCTGTAGCACCGCCTACATACCTCGCTCTGCTAATCCTGTTACCAGTGGCTGCTGCC
AGTGGCGATAAGTCGTGTCTTACCGGGTTGGACTCAAGACGATAGTTACCGGATAAGGCGCAGCGGTCGG
GCTGAACGGGGGGTTCGTGCACACAGCCCAGCTTGGAGCGAACGACCTACACCGAACTGAGATACCTACA
GCGTGAGCTATGAGAAAGCGCCACGCTTCCCGAAGGGAGAAAGGCGGACAGGTATCCGGTAAGCGGCAGG
GTCGGAACAGGAGAGCGCACGAGGGAGCTTCCAGGGGGAAACGCCTGGTATCTTTATAGTCCTGTCGGGT
TTCGCCACCTCTGACTTGAGCGTCGATTTTTGTGATGCTCGTCAGGGGGGCGGAGCCTATGGAAAAACGC
CAGCAACGCGGCCTTTTTACGGTTCCTGGCCTTTTGCTGGCCTTTTGCTCACATGTTCTTTCCTGCGTTA
TCCCCTGATTCTGTGGATAACCGTATTACCGCCATGCAT
