>Addgene plasmid #83321 | 289 RFP/CFP | addgene partial sequence | sequence record 160558 | CMV-F 5'-CGCAAATGGGCGGTAGGCGTG-3'
GCAGAGCTGGTTTAGTGAACCGTCAGATCCGCTAGCCCAAGCTTGGGCTGCAGGTCGACTGCAGGGTTTT
TGTTCCAGTCTGTAGCACTGTGGTCGACTCTCATCGATACCATGGCCTCCTCCGAGGACGTCATCAAGGA
GTTCATGCGCTTCAAGGTGCGCATGGAGGGCTCCGTGAACGGCCACGAGTTCGAGATCGAGGGCGAGGGC
GAGGGCCGCCCCTACGAGGGCACCCAGACCGCCAAGCTGAAGGTGACCAAGGGCGGCCCCCTGCCCTTCG
CCTGGGACATCCTGTCCCCCCAGTTCCAGTACGGCTCCAAGGTGTACGTGAAGCACCCCGCCGACATCCC
CGACTACAAGAAGCTGTCCTTCCCCGAGGGCTTCAAGTGGGAGCGCGTGATGAACTTCGAGGACGGCGGC
GTGGTGACCGTGACCCAGGACTCCTCCCTGCAGGACGGAAGCTTCATCTACAAGGTGAAGTTCATCGGCG
TGAACTTCCCCTCCGACGGCCCCGTAATGCAGAAGAAGACTATGGGCTGGGAGGCCTCCACCGAGCGCCT
GTACCCCCGCGACGGCGCGCTGAAGGGCGAGATCCACAAGGCCCTGAAGCTGAAGGACGGCGGCCACTAC
CTGGTGGAGTTCAAGTCCATCTACATGGCCAAGAAGCCCGTGCAGCTGCCCGGCTACTACTACGTGGACT
CCAAGCTGGACATCACCTCCCACAACGAGGACTACACCATCGTGGAGCAGTACGAGCGCGCCGAGGGCCG
CCACCACCTGTTCCTGTAGCATCGATACCATGGCCTCCTCCGAGGACGTCATCAAGGAGTTCATGCGCTT
CAAGGTGCGCATGGAGGGCTCCGTGAACGG
