>Addgene plasmid #83321 | 289 RFP/CFP | addgene partial sequence | sequence record 160559 | EGFP-N 5'-CGTCGCCGTCCAGCTCGACCAG-3'
GCTCCTCGCCCTTGCTCACCATGGTGGCGACCGGTGATCCCCGGGGATCCCGAGGGTTTTTGTACAGCCA
GACAGTGGAGTACTACCACTGTGGGATCCTCTCATCGATGCTACAGGAACAGGTGGTGGCGGCCCTCGGC
GCGCTCGTACTGCTCCACGATGGTGTAGTCCTCGTTGTGGGAGGTGATGTCCAGCTTGGAGTCCACGTAG
TAGTAGCCGGGCAGCTGCACGGGCTTCTTGGCCATGTAGATGGACTTGAACTCCACCAGGTAGTGGCCGC
CGTCCTTCAGCTTCAGGGCCTTGTGGATCTCGCCCTTCAGCGCGCCGTCGCGGGGGTACAGGCGCTCGGT
GGAGGCCTCCCAGCCCATAGTCTTCTTCTGCATTACGGGGCCGTCGGAGGGGAAGTTCACGCCGATGAAC
TTCACCTTGTAGATGAAGCTTCCGTCCTGCAGGGAGGAGTCCTGGGTCACGGTCACCACGCCGCCGTCCT
CGAAGTTCATCACGCGCTCCCACTTGAAGCCCTCGGGGAAGGACAGCTTCTTGTAGTCGGGGATGTCGGC
GGGGTGCTTCACGTACACCTTGGAGCCGTACTGGAACTGGGGGGACAGGATGTCCCAGGCGAAGGGCAGG
GGGCCGCCCTTGGTCACCTTCAGCTTGGCGGTCTGGGTGCCCTCGTAGGGGCGGCCCTCGCCCTCGCCCT
CGATCTCGAACTCGTGGCCGTTCACGGAGCCCTCCATGCGCACCTTGAAGCGCATGAACTCCTTGATGAC
GTCCTCGGAGGAGGCCATGGTATCGATG
