>Addgene plasmid #83321 | 289 RFP/CFP | addgene partial sequence | sequence record 161256 | MKQQH-GFP-ROMK 5'-GAA GCA GCA CGA CTT CTT CA-3'
AGGCTACGTCCAGGAGCGCACCATCTTCTTCAAGGACGACGGCAACTACAAGACCCGCGCCGAGGTGAAG
TTCGAGGGCGACACCCTGGTGAACCGCATCGAGCTGAAGGGCATCGACTTCAAGGAGGACGGCAACATCC
TGGGGCACAAGCTGGAGTACAACTACATCAGCCACAACGTCTATATCACCGCCGACAAGCAGAAGAACGG
CATCAAGGCCAACTTCAAGATCCGCCACAACATCGAGGACGGCAGCGTGCAGCTCGCCGACCACTACCAG
CAGAACACCCCCATCGGCGACGGCCCCGTGCTGCTGCCCGACAACCACTACCTGAGCACCCAGTCCGCCC
TGAGCAAAGACCCCAACGAGAAGCGCGATCACATGGTCCTGCTGGAGTTCGTGACCGCCGCCGGGATCAC
TCTCGGCATGGACGAGCTGTACAAGTAAAGCGGCCGCGACTCTAGATCATAATCAGCCATACCACATTTG
TAGAGGTTTTACTTGCTTTAAAAAACCTCCCACACCTCCCCCTGAACCTGAAACATAAAATGAATGCAAT
TGTTGTTGTTAACTTGTTTATTGCAGCTTATAATGGTTACAAATAAAGCAATAGCATCACAAATTTCACA
AATAAAGCATTTTTTTCACTGCATTCTAGTTGTGGTTTGTCCAAACTCATCAATGTATCTTAAGGCGTAA
ATTGTAAGCGTTAATATTTTGTTAAAATTCGCGTTAAATTTTTGTTAAATCAGCTCATTTTTTAACCAAT
AGGCCGAAATCGGCAAAATCCCTTATAAATCAAAAGAATAGACCGAGATAGGGT
[37 nt withheld, positions 825-861]
AAAGAACGTGGACTCCAACGTCAAAGG
[49 nt withheld, positions 889-937]
T
[49 nt withheld, positions 939-987]
